>Addgene plasmid #222353 | pJMP3667 | addgene full sequence | sequence record 439080 | Addgene NGS Result
GCCGCCGCCGCCTTTTCCTCAATCGCTCTTCGTTCGTCTGGAAGGCAGTACACCTTGATAGGTGGGCTGC
CCTTCCTGGTTGGCTTGGTTTCATCAGCCATCCGCTTGCCCTCATCTGTTACGCCGGCGGTAGCCGGCCA
GCCTCGCAGAGCAGGATTCCCGTTGAGCACCGCCAGGTGCGAATAAGGGACAGTGAAGAAGGAACACCCG
CTCGCGGGTGGGCCTACTTCACCTATCCTGCCCGGCTGACGCCGTTGGATACACCAAGGAAAGTCTACAC
GAACCCTTTGGCAAAATCCTGTATATCGTGCGAAAAAGGATGGATATACCGAAAAAATCGCTATAATGAC
CCCGAAGCAGGGTTATGCAGCGGAAAAGCGCTGCTTCCCTGCTGTTTTGTGCGCGCCTGAGGACATAAGG
GCTGCAAGCCAAGATCGTAGAAATATCTATGATTATCTTGAAGAACGCAACCCTATAGCAGCTATTGAAA
TTGATGATTTAATTGAAGAAAAGACAGATTTACTTGTTGATAATCGACTGATGGGGCGCACAGGCAGACA
GAAAGATACTAGGGAGTTAGTGATACATCCGCATTATGTGGTTGTATATGACATCACTGATATAATACGG
ATACTCAGAGTGCTACACACATCGCAGGAGTGGTCATGACTTACTCATGTACTTTGGATTATTTAGTGTT
ATAAAATCCTGATTTATAAATTTTTTTTGTTAAAAAAGATAAAAGCCCCTTGCAATTGCTTGGGGCTTTA
CCGTAATTTATGGGGTACAGATCTTCGATACTGACATATCGGCAATCGAAAGCATTAAGGTTTGACGACC
GCTAATGATTTCACCACAGGGGCTTAATGTACCTGTCTTAAATTCTAAGGTTTTAACTCGCTTTGTCAAG
CATAGACCCCAAAAATTTAGCCAATGTCTGTAACTCAATCTGTCCATGTGTGGGTGATGAGGTACAGTGA
CGCTAGCACACATCGGAAAAACGCTATTACTAGGGGAACTGAACAGAGTAGCGGACGCAATGAGTAGTCA
TTTAATTGGCGGTTATGAGCGTGTTCAGGCGGTGCTATCAATCGTAATCATAACAGTGGCAGCTTGATAC
AGTGATGTCATCCCTGATGCGAAAGCGACCGACCGACGGTACATCGAATGGGAATACTTTAGGGTGATTT
TTAAGAATCGCTCTAGGGTGAGTATTTCCCATTCAGCTCTGCTCTCTCCCTCTGGTACTTTAATCAAAAG
CACTACTAAACATATGTTTTTAAATAAAAAATATTGATATAGAGATAATATTAGTAAGAATAATTAAACA
ATTGAATATAGATAAATCATTGTTAAATAAAGATTAATTATTAAAATGAATGCATACTTATATATAAATC
AATGATTTAAAATATTTGATAAAGAAAACTTTTCAAAAAAAATATAATTGAGATTGTGTCATTTCGGTCA
ATTCTTAATATGTTCCACGCAAGTTTTAGCTATGGTGCTAAACAGAAATTTGCTGAAAAAGAACTTTTCA
CTGAACTGGTTAAAATGTAAGCAGCCTGAGAGCCGCCAAAAATTTTAAAAACAAACCGCCTTAATCATCT
TCAAAAAATACCTCTAAAACCTCACCATTTGCGTTTTAAGACCCATATTTCATCCTGCCCTTATGTTCCC
ATGCTGATAGCTATAAAGTGTCTGTAATCGCTTCCTATGACGTTCTAGGCTGTTGATAACTTTTGGAACA
ACGCAAAATGTTAAAATCCTGCTGTGATAATGTCAACGGACTAGTCCAGAAACCGCAGTACATCGGAGCG
CTTTTGAAGCTGATGCTCGAGATCTCGGCTTGAACGAATTGTTATTATGCACCCGGTGCGGTATCAGGCG
GACCCCACAGAAACTGTGCTAATTCTTCCGGATCGGTAAAACCGCTCAGATCCAGCGGTGTTTCTTCAAA
CACTTCAAAATCATGCAGAAAGGTAAAGGCCAGCAGTTCACGGGCAAAATCTTCGGTACGTTTCCACTGT
GCACCATCCAGCAGGGCTGCCAGAATTTCACGATCACCACGAAATGCATTCAGATGCAGCTGAACCAGGC
TATAACGGCTATCACCGGCATAAACATCGGTGAAATCAACAATACCGGTAACTTCGGTTGCTGCCAGATC
AACAAAAATGTTGGTGCCATGCAGATCACCATGAACAAAACGCGGTTCGCGACCTGCCAGCAGGGTATCA
ACATCCGGCAGCCAATCTTCCAGACGGTCCAGCAGACGCGGACTCAGATAACCCCAACCACGATGATCTT
CAACGGTTGCGGCACGACGTTCACGCAGCAGTTCCGGAAAAACTTCGCTATGCGGTGTCAGAACGGTATT
ACCGGTCAGCGGAACACGATGCAGACGACCCAGAACACGTCCCAGTTCACGTGCCAGTGCCAGCAGTGCA
TTACGATCGGTGGTGCCATCCATTGCGCTACGCCAGGTGGTGCCGGTCATACGGCTCATAACCAGATACG
GCCACGGCCATGCACCTGTACCAGGACGCAGTTCACCACGACCTAACAGACGAGGAACCGGAACCGGTGC
ATCTGCCAGAACTGCATAGGCTTCGCTTTCGCTTGCCAGGCTTTCCGGACCACACCAATGTTCACCAAAC
AGTTTAATAACAGGATCAGGTTCACCAACCAGAACCGGATTGGTGCTTTCACCCGGAACACGCAGAACAG
GCGGAACCGGCAGACCCAGTTCTTCCAGTGCACGACGTGCCAGCGGTTCCCAAAATTCTTGATCATTGCG
CAGGCTTGCATAGCTATCATCACTATCAATACGATCCAGCAGCAGCAGGCTTTCTTGGGTCATCGTTGCT
GCTCCATAACATCAAACATCGACCCACGGCGTAACGCGCTTGCTGCTTGGATGCCCGAGGCATAGACTGT
ACGAAAAAACAGTCATAACAAGCCATGAAAACCGCCACTGCGCCGTTACCACCGCTGCGTTCGGTCAAGG
TTCTGGACCAGTTGCGTGAGCGCATACGCTACTTGCATTACAGTTTACGAACCGAACAGGCTTATGTCAA
CTGGGTTCGTGCCTTCATCCGTTTCCACGGTGTGCGTCCATGAGCAAATATTATACGCAAGGCGACAAGG
CTCGAGAGTTCAACAGACAGCCTTCGTTCTTATGGCCGTTCAGGAAAAAGGCCATCCGTCAGGATGGCCT
TCTGCTTAATTTGATGCCTGGCAGTTTATGGCGGGCGTCCTGCCCGCCACCCTCCGGGCCGTTGCTTCGC
AACGTTCAAATCCGCTCCCGGCGGATTTGTCCTACTCAGGAGAGCGTTCACCGACAAACAACAGATAAAA
CGAAAGGCCCAGTCTTTCGACTGAGCCTTTCGTTTTATTTGATGCCTGGCAGTTCCCTACTCTCGCATGG
GGAGACCCCACACTACCATCGGCGCTACGGCGTTTCACTTCTGAGTTCGGCATGGGGTCAGGTGGGACCA
CCGCGCTACTGCCGCCAGGCAAATTCTGTTTTATCAGACCGCTTCTGCGTTCTGATTTAATCTGTATCAG
GCTGAAAATCTTCTCTCATCCGCCAAAACAGCCAAGCTTGCATGCCTGCAGGTCGACTCTAGAGGATCTT
TGTAGAGCTCATCCATGCCATGTGTAATCCCAGCAGCAGTTACAAACTCAAGAAGGACCATGTGGTCACG
CTTTTCGTTGGGATCTTTCGAAAGGACAGATTGTGTCGACAGGTAATGGTTGTCTGGTAAAAGGACAGGG
CCATCGCCAATTGGAGTATTTTGTTGATAATGGTCTGCTAGTTGAACGGAACCATCTTCAACGTTGTGGC
GAATTTTGAAGTTAGCTTTGATTCCATTCTTTTGTTTGTCTGCCGTGATATATACATTGTGTGAGTTAAA
GTTGTACTCCAGTTTGTGTCCAAGAATGTTTCCATCTTCTTTAAAATCAATACCCTTTAACTCGATACGA
TTAACAAGGGTATCACCTTCAAACTTGACTTCAGCACGCGTCTTGTAGGTCCCGTCATCTTTGAAAGATA
TAGTGCGTTCCTGTACATAACCTTCGGGCATGGCACTCTTGAAAAAGTCATGCCGTTTCATGTGATCCGG
ATAACGGGAAAAGCATTGAACACCATAGGTCAGAGTAGTGACAAGTGTTGGCCACGGAACAGGTAGTTTT
CCAGTAGTGCAAATAAATTTAAGGGTGAGTTTTCCGTTTGTAGCATCACCTTCACCCTCTCCACGGACAG
AAAATTTGTGCCCATTAACATCACCATCTAATTCAACAAGAATTGGGACAACTCCAGTGAAAAGTTCTTC
TCCTTTGCTCATGGTCTGTTTCCTGTGTGCTGCTGATGTGCTCAGTATCTTGTTATCCGCTCACATTGTC
AATATTTTATCTGATTAATGAGACGTCTTTACGACCTGCACAGCCATACCACAGCTTCCGATGGCTGCCT
GACGCCAGAAGCATTGGTGCACCGTGCAGTCGATGATAAGCTGTCAAACCAGATCAATTCGCGCTAACTT
ACATTAATTGCGTTGCGCTCACTGCCCGCTTTCCAGTCGGGAAACCTGTCGTGCCAGCTGCATTAATGAA
TCGGCCAACGCGCGGGGAGAGGCGGTTTGCGTATTGGGCGCCAGGGTGGTTTTTCTTTTCACCAGTGAGA
CGGGCAACAGCTGATTGCCCTTCACCGCCTGGCCCTGAGAGAGTTGCAGCAAGCGGTCCACGCTGGTTTG
CCCCAGCAGGCGAAAATCCTGTTTGATGGTGGTTAACGGCGGGATATAACATGAGCTGTCTTCGGTATCG
TCGTATCCCACTACCGAGATATCCGCACCAACGCGCAGCCCGGACTCGGTAATGGCGCGCATTGCGCCCA
GCGCCATCTGATCGTTGGCAACCAGCATCGCAGTGGGAACGATGCCCTCATTCAGCATTTGCATGGTTTG
TTGAAAACCGGACATGGCACTCCAGTCGCCTTCCCGTTCCGCTATCGGCTGAATTTGATTGCGAGTGAGA
TATTTATGCCAGCCAGCCAGACGCAGACGCGCCGAGACAGAACTTAATGGGCCCGCTAACAGCGCGATTT
GCTGGTGACCCAATGCGACCAGATGCTCCACGCCCAGTCGCGTACCGTCTTCATGGGAGAAAATAATACT
GTTGATGGGTGTCTGGTCAGAGACATCAAGAAATAACGCCGGAACATTAGTGCAGGCAGCTTCCACAGCA
ATGGCATCCTGGTCATCCAGCGGATAGTTAATGATCAGCCCACTGACGCGTTGCGCGAGAAGATTGTGCA
CCGCCGCTTTACAGGCTTCGACGCCGCTTCGTTCTACCATCGACACCACCACGCTGGCACCCAGTTGATC
GGCGCGAGATTTAATCGCCGCGACAATTTGCGACGGCGCGTGCAGGGCCAGACTGGAGGTGGCAACGCCA
ATCAGCAACGACTGTTTGCCCGCCAGTTGTTGTGCCACGCGGTTGGGAATGTAATTCAGCTCCGCCATCG
CCGCTTCCACTTTTTCCCGCGTTTTCGCAGAAACGTGGCTGGCCTGGTTCACCACGCGGGAAACGGTCTG
ATAAGAGACACCGGCATACTCTGCGACATCGTATAACGTTACTGGTTTCACATTCACCACCCTGAATTGA
CTCTCTTCCGGGCGCTATCATGCCATACCGCGAAAGGTTTTGCACCATTCGATGGTGTCAACGTAAATGC
ATGCCGCTTCGCCTTCCGTTTGGGCCTAGAATTCCGGTTTAACAGGGAAGTGAGAGGGCCGCGGCAAAGC
CGTTTTTCCATAGGCTCCGCCCCCCTGACAAGCATCACGAAATCTGACGCTCAAATCAGTGGTGGCGAAA
CCCGACAGGACTATAAAGATACCAGGCGTTTCCCCCTGGCGGCTCCCTCGTGCGCTCTCCTGTTCCTGCC
TTTCGGTTTACCGGTGTCATTCCGCTGTTATGGCCGCGTTTGTCTCATTCCACGCCTGACACTCAGTTCC
GGGTAGGCAGTTCGCTCCAAGCTGGACTGTATGCACGAACCCCCCGTTCAGTCCGACCGCTGCGCCTTAT
CCGGTAACTATCGTCTTGAGTCCAACCCGGAAAGACATGCAAAAGCACCACTGGCAGCAGCCACTGGTAA
TTGATTTAGAGGAGTTAGTCTTGAAGTCATGCGCCGGTTAAGGCTAAACTGAAAGGACAAGTTTTGGTGA
CTGCGCTCCTCCAAGCCAGTTACCTCGGTTCAAAGAGTTGGTAGCTCAGAGAACCTTCGAAAAACCGCCC
TGCAAGGCGGTTTTTTCGTTTTCAGAGCAAGAGATTACGCGCAGACCAAAACGATCTCAAGAAGATCATC
TTATTAATCAGATAAAATATTTCTAGCTAGAGTCGATCTTCGCCAGCAGGGCGAGGATCGTGGCATCACC
GAACCGCGCCGTGCGCGGGTCGTCGGTGAGCCAGAGTTTCAGCAGGCCGCCCAGGCGGCCCAGGTCGCCA
TTGATGCGGGCCAGCTCGCGGACGTGCTCATAGTCCACGACGCCCGTGATTTTGTAGCCCTGGCCGACGG
CCAGCAGGTAGGCCGACAGGCTCATGCCG
Features (pLannotate 1.2.2; 16 found; start..end, strand, type, name):
    134..243     -  oriT           oriT: incP origin of transfer
   1868..2863    -  CDS            hyg: KHYB_STRHY - Experimental evidence at protein level: Swiss-Prot protein existence level 1. The aminoglycoside phosphotransferases achieve inactivation of their antibiotic substrates by phosphorylation. From Streptomyces hygroscopicus.
   3052..3080    -  promoter       Pc promoter: intI1 (promoter lies within the coding sequence); class 1 integron promoter
   3118..3150    +  CDS            CmR (fragment): chloramphenicol acetyltransferase; cat; confers resistance to chloramphenicol
   3196..3223    -  terminator     rrnB T2 terminator: transcription terminator T2 from the E. coli rrnB gene
   3315..3401    -  terminator     rrnB T1 terminator: Escherichia coli rrnB; transcription terminator T1 from the E. coli rrnB gene
   3403..3518    -  ncRNA          5S rRNA: Accession: RF00001 - 5S ribosomal RNA
   3604..3638    -  misc_feature   MCS (fragment): pUC18/19 multiple cloning site
   3639..4352    -  CDS            Superfolder GFP: Superfolder GFP is a basic (constitutively fluorescent) green fluorescent protein published in 2005, derived from Aequorea victoria. It is reported to be a very rapidly-maturing weak dimer.
   4370..4390    -  promoter       PLtetO-1 promoter (fragment): modified phage lambda PL promoter with tet operator sites (Lutz and Bujard, 1997)
   4437..4514    +  CDS            yciV (fragment): RNAAM_ECOLI - Also known as trpH From Escherichia coli (strain K12).
   4510..4527    -  promoter       tet promoter (fragment): E. coli promoter for tetracycline efflux protein gene
   4569..5651    -  CDS            lacI: lac repressor; lacI; The lac repressor binds to the lac operator to inhibit transcription in E. coli. This inhibition can be relieved by adding lactose or isopropyl-β-D-thiogalactopyranoside (IPTG).
   5652..5729    -  promoter       lacIq promoter: lacI (mutant); In the lacIq allele, a single base change in the promoter boosts expression of the lacI gene about 10-fold.
   5815..6360    -  rep_origin     p15A ori: Plasmids containing the medium-copy-number p15A origin of replication can be propagated in E. coli cells that contain a second plasmid with the ColE1 origin.
   6403..101     -  CDS            traJ (fragment) (across the origin): oriT-recognizing protein; traJ
