[The description below was written by a language model from this plasmid's Addgene catalogue record and pLannotate feature annotations shown in this document.]
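Description:
pJMP3667 is a 6.6 kb bacterial expression shuttle vector built to replicate in both Escherichia coli and Acinetobacter baumannii. The backbone combines the medium-copy p15A origin, which is annotated in the sequence and supports maintenance in common E. coli cloning strains, with replication functions from pWH1266, the source of A. baumannii replication according to the catalogue entry. The pWH1266-derived region is not picked out by the automated feature table and probably corresponds to part of the unannotated stretch between the transfer origin and the resistance gene. Selection is by hygromycin, through a Streptomyces hygroscopicus hygromycin phosphotransferase gene that lies downstream of a class 1 integron Pc promoter. An incP oriT with an adjacent traJ fragment is also present, so the plasmid should be mobilisable by conjugation from a donor that supplies the transfer machinery.

The payload is superfolder GFP, a rapidly maturing Aequorea victoria derivative, placed under the PabstBR promoter named in the record. The annotation software does not recognise this promoter as such; it reports only short fragment matches to PLtetO-1 and tet promoter sequences immediately upstream of sfGFP, which are best read as partial similarity within the promoter region. A lacI repressor gene driven by the lacIq promoter sits upstream, which suggests lac repressor-based, IPTG-responsive control, although the record does not state the inducer explicitly. Transcription of the reporter is terminated by the rrnB T1 and T2 terminators. The short CmR, yciV and MCS fragments appear to be cloning remnants or chance matches. The plasmid belongs to a set of modular, inducible and titratable expression systems, with sfGFP serving as a fluorescent readout of promoter activity in the two hosts.
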