Addgene plasmid #222353: pJMP3667
Purpose: Expression vector with GFP expressed under PabstBR promoter, hygR marker, and replicates in A. baumannii and E. coli.
Depositing lab: Jason Peters. Depositing organization: University of Wisconsin, Madison. Publication: Modular, inducible, and titratable expression systems for Escherichia coli and Acinetobacter baumannii. Bacon EE, Tran JS, Nadig N, Peters JM. Microbiol Spectr. 2024 Nov 5;12(11):e0130624. doi: 10.1128/spectrum.01306-24. Epub 2024 Sep 20. PubMed 39302127.
Backbone
  Vector backbone: p15A and pWH1266
  Vector type: Bacterial Expression
Growth in bacteria
  Bacterial resistance: Hygromycin, 200 μg/mL
  Growth temperature: 37°C
  Growth strain: DH5alpha
  Copy number: Unknown
Gene/Insert
  Gene/Insert name: sfGFP
  Species: Derived from Aequorea victoria.
  Promoter: PabstBR
  Cloning method: Gibson Cloning
Terms and licenses: Academic/Nonprofit Terms; Industry Terms: Not Available to Industry
Depositor comments: Shuttle vector that replicates in A. baumannii and E. coli; replicates in common cloning strains such as DH10B.
How to cite: pJMP3667 was a gift from Jason Peters (Addgene plasmid # 222353 ; http://n2t.net/addgene:222353 ; RRID:Addgene_222353)
